Addgene plasmid #189833: pGEL639
Purpose: (Empty Backbone) The T-DNA backbone of Cas12j2 for DNA methylation-based gene silencing in rice
Depositing lab: Yong Zhang. Depositing organization: University of Electronic Science and Technology of China. Publication: Hypercompact CRISPR-Cas12j2 (CasPhi) enables genome editing, gene activation, and epigenome editing in plants. Liu S, Sretenovic S, Fan T, Cheng Y, Li G, Qi A, Tang X, Xu Y, Guo W, Zhong Z, He Y, Liang Y, Han Q, Zheng X, Gu X, Qi Y, Zhang Y. Plant Commun. 2022 Sep 20:100453. doi: 10.1016/j.xplc.2022.100453. PubMed 36127876.
Backbone
  Vector backbone: pLGE635
  Backbone manufacturer: Shishiliu
  Backbone size (bp): 15480
  Modifications to backbone: add Dnmt3A-Dnmt3L and KRAB domains
  Vector type: CRISPR ; T-DNA clone
  Promoter: ZmUbi1
  Selectable markers: Hygromycin
Growth in bacteria
  Bacterial resistance: Kanamycin, 50 μg/mL
  Growth temperature: 37°C
  Growth strain: ccdB Survival
  Copy number: Unknown
Gene/Insert
  Cloning method: Gibson Cloning
  Sequencing primers: 5′ ctttgtgcagagactgatgtggg; 3′ ttctaataaacgctcttttctct
Terms and licenses: Academic/Nonprofit Terms; Industry Terms: Not Available to Industry
Depositor comments: Please note: This plasmid contains an IS4-like element inserted within the backbone. This element is located outside of the LB-TDNA repeat and RB-TDNA repeat regions. This insertion is not expected to impact the plasmid's functionality in plants.
How to cite: pGEL639 was a gift from Yong Zhang (Addgene plasmid # 189833 ; http://n2t.net/addgene:189833 ; RRID:Addgene_189833)
