[The description below was written by a language model from this plasmid's Addgene catalogue record and pLannotate feature annotations shown in this document.]
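Description:
pGEL639 is a binary T-DNA vector for Agrobacterium-mediated transformation of rice, deposited as an empty backbone for CRISPR-Cas12j2 (CasΦ)-based epigenome editing aimed at DNA methylation-mediated gene silencing. It was derived from pLGE635 by Gibson assembly, adding Dnmt3A-Dnmt3L and KRAB domains. The backbone outside the T-DNA borders carries a ColE1/pBR322-type origin with the bom region for propagation in E. coli, the pVS1 oriV with RepA and StaA for replication and stable maintenance in Agrobacterium, and a kanamycin resistance gene for bacterial selection. The depositor notes an IS4-like element inserted in this backbone region, outside the left and right border repeats, which is not expected to affect function in plants; the RNA-OUT annotation near KanR may relate to this insertion. The sequenced plasmid is about 19.6 kb, larger than the listed backbone size.

Between the nopaline-type borders, an enhanced CaMV 35S promoter drives a hygromycin resistance gene with a CaMV polyadenylation signal for plant selection. The maize ubiquitin (ZmUbi1) promoter drives the effector reading frame, in which mouse Dnmt3a and Dnmt3l fragments are annotated upstream and a KRAB-type repressor domain downstream, ending at the Arabidopsis HSP18.2 terminator. The unannotated stretch between Dnmt3l and KRAB presumably holds the Cas12j2 coding sequence, but the feature table does not identify it or state its nuclease status. Downstream lies a hammerhead ribozyme fragment adjacent to ccdB/ccdA sequence, consistent with a ribozyme-processed guide RNA cassette in which a counter-selectable ccdB stuffer is replaced by the user's spacer; this explains propagation in a ccdB-tolerant strain. The promoter for this guide cassette is not annotated.
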