Features (pLannotate 1.2.2; 29 found; start..end, strand, type, name):
   1459..1528    +  ncRNA          RNA-OUT: Accession: RF00240 - RNA-OUT
   1629..2423    -  CDS            KanR: aminoglycoside phosphotransferase; aphA-3; confers resistance to kanamycin
   2848..2872    +  misc_feature   LB T-DNA repeat: left border repeat from nopaline C58 T-DNA
   2950..3124    -  polyA_signal   CaMV poly(A) signal: cauliflower mosaic virus polyadenylation signal
   3165..4190    -  CDS            HygR: aminoglycoside phosphotransferase from E. coli; aph(4)-Ia; confers resistance to hygromycin
   4257..4933    -  promoter       CaMV 35S promoter (enhanced): cauliflower mosaic virus 35S promoter with a duplicated enhancer region
   5023..5111    +  CDS            lacI (fragment): lac repressor; lacI; The lac repressor binds to the lac operator to inhibit transcription in E. coli. This inhibition can be relieved by adding lactose or isopropyl-β-D-thiogalactopyranoside (IPTG).
   5124..5145    +  protein_bind   CAP binding site: CAP binding activates transcription in the presence of cAMP. E. coli catabolite activator protein
   5160..5190    +  promoter       lac promoter: promoter for the E. coli lac operon
   5194..5216    +  protein_bind   lac operator (fragment): The lac repressor binds to the lac operator to inhibit transcription in E. coli. This inhibition can be relieved by adding lactose or isopropyl-β-D-thiogalactopyranoside (IPTG). lac repressor encoded by lacI
   5247..5272    +  misc_feature   MCS (fragment): pUC18/19 multiple cloning site
   5285..7282    +  promoter       Ubi promoter: maize polyubiquitin gene promoter
   7295..8197    +  CDS            Dnmt3a (fragment): DNM3A_MOUSE - Experimental evidence at protein level: Swiss-Prot protein existence level 1. Required for genome-wide de novo methylation and is essential for the establishment of DNA methylation patterns during development (PubMed:9662389, PubMed:11399089, PubMed:10555141, PubMed:11919202, PubMed:16567415, PubMed:17713477). DNA methylation is coordinated with methylation of histones (PubMed:9662389, PubMed:11399089, PubMed:10555141, PubMed:11919202, PubMed:16567415, PubMed:17713477). It modifies DNA in a non-processive manner and also methylates non-CpG sites (PubMed:9662389, PubMed:11399089,
   8282..8923    +  CDS            Dnmt3l (fragment): DNM3L_MOUSE - Experimental evidence at protein level: Swiss-Prot protein existence level 1. Catalytically inactive regulatory factor of DNA methyltransferases that can either promote or inhibit DNA methylation depending on the context (PubMed:11719692, PubMed:15318244, PubMed:15671018, PubMed:24074865). Essential for the function of DNMT3A and DNMT3B: activates DNMT3A and DNMT3B by binding to their catalytic domain (PubMed:15671018). Acts by accelerating the binding of DNA and S-adenosyl-L-methionine (AdoMet) to the methyltransferases and dissociates from the complex after DNA binding to the m
  11567..11776   +  CDS            KRBOX4 (fragment): KRBX4_HUMAN - Also known as ZNF673. Experimental evidence at protein level: Swiss-Prot protein existence level 1. From Homo sapiens (Human).
  11876..12124   +  terminator     HSP terminator: efficient transcription terminator from the Arabidopsis thaliana heat shock protein 18.2 gene (Nagaya et al., 2010)
  13692..13715   +  misc_RNA       sTRSV HHRz (fragment): hammerhead ribozyme from the tobacco ringspot virus satellite RNA (Khvorova et al., 2003)
  13762..13844   -  CDS            ccdB (fragment): CcdB, a bacterial toxin that poisons DNA gyrase; ccdB; Plasmids containing the ccdB gene cannot be propagated in standard E. coli strains.
  13849..14007   -  CDS            ccdA (fragment): CCDA_ECO57 - Also known as H, letA. Experimental evidence at protein level: Swiss-Prot protein existence level 1. Antitoxin component of a type II toxin-antitoxin (TA) system which inhibits the post-segregational killing (PSK) of plasmid-free cells, also referred to as a plasmid addiction system. Binds to and blocks the activity of CcdB; will also remove bound CcdB protein from the CcdB-GyrA complex by forming a CcdA-CcdB complex, a process termed rejuvenation. Functions as a transcriptional corepressor for the ccdAB operon, repression also requires CcdB (By similarity). From Escherichia coli
  14098..14163   -  intron         PDK intron (fragment): pdk; modified pyruvate orthophosphate dikinase intron from Flaveria trinervia 3.0
  14593..14747   +  CDS            lacZα (fragment): LacZα fragment of β-galactosidase; lacZ fragment
  14813..14837   +  misc_feature   RB T-DNA repeat: right border repeat from nopaline C58 T-DNA
  15177..15578   +  CDS            Y4CG_SINFN (fragment): Protein inferred from homology: Swiss-Prot protein existence level 3. From Sinorhizobium fredii (strain NBRC 101917 / NGR234).
  16138..16767   +  CDS            pVS1 StaA: stability protein from the Pseudomonas plasmid pVS1 (Heeb et al., 2000)
  17196..18269   +  CDS            pVS1 RepA: replication protein from the Pseudomonas plasmid pVS1 (Heeb et al., 2000)
  18335..18529   +  rep_origin     pVS1 oriV: origin of replication for the Pseudomonas plasmid pVS1 (Heeb et al., 2000)
  18732..18771   +  CDS            rop (fragment): Rop protein, which maintains plasmids at low copy number; rop
  18873..19013   +  misc_feature   bom: basis of mobility region from pBR322
  19199..204     -  rep_origin     ori (across the origin): high-copy-number ColE1/pMB1/pBR322/pUC origin of replication
>Addgene plasmid #189833 | pGEL639 | addgene full sequence | sequence record 417424 | Addgene NGS Result
GTAGGCGGTGCTACAGAGTTCTTGAAGTGGTGGCCTAACTACGGCTACACTAGAAGGACAGTATTTGGTA
TCTGCGCTCTGCTGAAGCCAGTTACCTTCGGAAAAAGAGTTGGTAGCTCTTGATCCGGCAAACAAACCAC
CGCTGGTAGCGGTGGTTTTTTTGTTTGCAAGCAGCAGATTACGCGCAGAAAAAAAGGATCTCAAGAAGAT
CCTTTGATCTTTTCTACGGGGTCTGACGCTCAGTGCTGAGAGATCCCCTCATAATTTCCCCAAAGCGTAA
CCATGTGTGAATAAATTTTGAGCTAGTAGGGTTGCAGCCACGAGTAAGTCTTCCCTTGTTATTGTGTAGC
CAGAATGCCGCAAAACTTCCATGCCTAAGCGAACTGTTGAGAGTACGTTTCGATTTCTGACTGTGTTAGC
CTGGAAGTGCTTGTCCCAACCTTGTTTCTGAGCATGAACGCCCGCAAGCCAACATGTTAGTTGAAGCATC
AGGGCGATTAGCAGCATGATATCAAAACGCTCTGAGCTGCTCGTTCGGCTATGGCGTAGGCCTAGTCCGT
AGGCAGGACTTTTCAAGTCTCGGAAGGTTTCTTCAATCTGCATTCGCTTCGAATAGATATTAACAAGTTG
TTTGGGTGTTCGAATTTCAACAGGTAAGTTAGTTGCTAGAATCCATGGCTCCTTTGCCGACGCTGAGTAG
ATTTTAGGTGACGGGTGGTGACAATGAGTCCGTGTCGAGCGCTGATTTTTTCGGCCTTTAGAGCGAGATT
TATACAATAGAATTTGGCATGAGATTGGATTGCTTTTAGTCAGCCTCTTATAGCCTAAAGTCTTTGAGTG
ACTAGATGACATATCATGTAAGTTGCTGATAGGTTTCCAGTTTTCCGCTCCTAGGTCTGCATATTGTACT
TTTCCTCTTACTCGACTTAACCAGTACCAACCCAGCTTCTCAACGGATTTATACCATGGCACTTTAAAGC
CAGCATCACTGACAATGAGCGGTGTGGTGTTACTCGGTAGAATGCTCGCAAGGTCGGCTAGAAATTGGTC
ATGAGCTTTCTTTGAACATTGCTCTGAAAGCGGGAACGCTTTCTCATAAAGAGTAACAGAACGACCGTGT
AGTGCGACTGAAGCTCGCAATACCATAAGCCGTTTTTGCTCACGGATATCAGACCAGTCAACAAGTACAA
TGGGCATCGTATTGCCCGAACAGATAAAGCTAGCATGCCAACGGTATACAGCGAGTCGCTCTTTGTGGAG
GTGACGATTACCTAACAATCGGTCGATTCGTTTGATGTTATGTTTTGTTCTCGCTTTGGTTGGCAGGTTA
CGGCCAAGTTCGGTAAGAGTGAGAGTTTTACAGTCAAGTAAGGCGTGGCAAGCCAACGTTAAGCTGTTGA
GTCGTTTTAAGTGTAATTCGGGGCAGAATTGGTAAAGAGAGTCGTGTAAAATATCGAGTTCGCACATTTT
GTTGTCTGATTATTGATTTTTGGCGAAACCATTTGATCATATGACAAGATGTGTATCTACCTTAACTTAA
TGATTTTGATAAAAATCATTAGGGGATTCATCAGCGCTCAGTGGAACGAAAACTCACGTTAAGGGATTTT
GGTCATGCATTCTAGGTACTAAAACAATTCATCCAGTAAAATATAATATTTTATTTTCTCCCAATCAGGC
TTGATCCCCAGTAAGTCAAAAAATAGCTCGACATACTGTTCTTCCCCGATATCCTCCCTGATCGACCGGA
CGCAGAAGGCAATGTCATACCACTTGTCCGCCCTGCCGCTTCTCCCAAGATCAATAAAGCCACTTACTTT
GCCATCTTTCACAAAGATGTTGCTGTCTCCCAGGTCGCCGTGGGAAAAGACAAGTTCCTCTTCGGGCTTT
TCCGTCTTTAAAAAATCATACAGCTCGCGCGGATCTTTAAATGGAGTGTCTTCTTCCCAGTTTTCGCAAT
CCACATCGGCCAGATCGTTATTCAGTAAGTAATCCAATTCGGCTAAGCGGCTGTCTAAGCTATTCGTATA
GGGACAATCCGATATGTCGATGGAGTGAAAGAGCCTGATGCACTCCGCATACAGCTCGATAATCTTTTCA
GGGCTTTGTTCATCTTCATACTCTTCCGAGCAAAGGACGCCATCGGCCTCACTCATGAGCAGATTGCTCC
AGCCATCATGCCGTTCAAAGTGCAGGACCTTTGGAACAGGCAGCTTTCCTTCCAGCCATAGCATCATGTC
CTTTTCCCGTTCCACATCATAGGTGGTCCCTTTATACCGGCTGTCCGTCATTTTTAAATATAGGTTTTCA
TTTTCTCCCACCAGCTTATATACCTTAGCAGGAGACATTCCTTCCGTATCTTTTACGCAGCGGTATTTTT
CGATCAGTTTTTTCAATTCCGGTGATATTCTCATTTTAGCCATTTATTATTTCCTTCCTCTTTTCTACAG
TATTTAAAGATACCCCAAGAAGCTAATTATAACAAGACGAACTCCAATTCACTGTTCCTTGCATTCTAAA
ACCTTAAATACCAGAAAACAGCTTTTTCAAAGTTGTTTTCAAAGTTGGCGTATAACATAGTATCGACGGA
GCCGATTTTGAAACCGCGGTGATCACAGGCAGCAACGCTCTGTCATCGTTACAATCAACATGCTACCCTC
CGCGAGATCATCCGTGTTTCAAACCCGGCAGCTTAGTTGCCGTTCTTCCGAATAGCATCGGTAACATGAG
CAAAGTCTGCCGCCTTACAACGGCTCTCCCGCTGACGCCGTCCCGGACTGATGGGCTGCCTGTATCGAGT
GGTGATTTTGTGCCGAGCTGCCGGTCGGGGAGCTGTTGGCTGGCTGGTGGCAGGATATATTGTGGTGTAA
ACAAATTGACGCTTAGACAACTTAATAACACATTGCGGACGTTTTTAATGTACTGAATTAACGCCGAATT
AATTCGGGGGATCTGGATTTTAGTACTGGATTTTGGTTTTAGGAATTAGAAATTTTATTGATAGAAGTAT
TTTACAAATACAAATACATACTAAGGGTTTCTTATATGCTCAACACATGAGCGAAACCCTATAGGAACCC
TAATTCCCTTATCTGGGAACTACTCACACATTATTATGGAGAAACTCGAGCTTGTCGATCGACAGATCCC
GGTCGGCATCTACTCTATTTCTTTGCCCTCGGACGAGTGCTGGGGCGTCGGTTTCCACTATCGGCGAGTA
CTTCTACACAGCCATCGGTCCAGACGGCCGCGCTTCTGCGGGCGATTTGTGTACGCCCGACAGTCCCGGC
TCCGGATCGGACGATTGCGTCGCATCGACCCTGCGCCCAAGCTGCATCATCGAAATTGCCGTCAACCAAG
CTCTGATAGAGTTGGTCAAGACCAATGCGGAGCATATACGCCCGGAGTCGTGGCGATCCTGCAAGCTCCG
GATGCCTCCGCTCGAAGTAGCGCGTCTGCTGCTCCATACAAGCCAACCACGGCCTCCAGAAGAAGATGTT
GGCGACCTCGTATTGGGAATCCCCGAACATCGCCTCGCTCCAGTCAATGACCGCTGTTATGCGGCCATTG
TCCGTCAGGACATTGTTGGAGCCGAAATCCGCGTGCACGAGGTGCCGGACTTCGGGGCAGTCCTCGGCCC
AAAGCATCAGCTCATCGAGAGCCTGCGCGACGGACGCACTGACGGTGTCGTCCATCACAGTTTGCCAGTG
ATACACATGGGGATCAGCAATCGCGCATATGAAATCACGCCATGTAGTGTATTGACCGATTCCTTGCGGT
CCGAATGGGCCGAACCCGCTCGTCTGGCTAAGATCGGCCGCAGCGATCGCATCCATGGCCTCCGCGACCG
GCTGCAGAACAGCGGGCAGTTCGGTTTCAGGCAGGTCTTGCAACGTGACACCCTGTGCACGGCGGGAGAT
GCAATAGGTCAGGCTCTCGCTGAATTCCCCAATGTCAAGCACTTCCGGAATCGGGAGCGCGGCCGATGCA
AAGTGCCGATAAACATAACGATCTTTGTAGAAACCATCGGCGCAGCTATTTACCCGCAGGACATATCCAC
GCCCTCCTACATCGAAGCTGAAAGCACGAGATTCTTCGCCCTCCGAGAGCTGCATCAGGTCGGACACGCT
GTCGAACTTTTCGATCAGAAACTTCTCGACAGACGTCGCGGTGAGTTCAGGCTTTTTCATATCTCATTGC
CCCCCGGATCTGCGAAAGCTCGAGAGAGATAGATTTGTAGAGAGAGACTGGTGATTTCAGCGTGTCCTCT
CCAAATGAAATGAACTTCCTTATATAGAGGAAGGGTCTTGCGAAGGATAGTGGGATTGTGCGTCATCCCT
TACGTCAGTGGAGATATCACATCAATCCACTTGCTTTGAAGACGTGGTTGGAACGTCTTCTTTTTCCACG
ATGCTCCTCGTGGGTGGGGGTCCATCTTTGGGACCACTGTCGGCAGAGGCATCTTGAACGATAGCCTTTC
CTTTATCGCAATGATGGCATTTGTAGGTGCCACCTTCCTTTTCTACTGTCCTTTTGATGAAGTGACAGAT
AGCTGGGCAATGGAATCCGAGGAGGTTTCCCGATATTACCCTTTGTTGAAAAGTCTCAATAGCCCTTTGG
TCTTCTGAGACTGTATCTTTGATATTCTTGGAGTAGACGAGAGTGTCGTGCTCCACCATGTTCACATCAA
TCCACTTGCTTTGAAGACGTGGTTGGAACGTCTTCTTTTTCCACGATGCTCCTCGTGGGTGGGGGTCCAT
CTTTGGGACCACTGTCGGCAGAGGCATCTTGAACGATAGCCTTTCCTTTATCGCAATGATGGCATTTGTA
GGTGCCACCTTCCTTTTCTACTGTCCTTTTGATGAAGTGACAGATAGCTGGGCAATGGAATCCGAGGAGG
TTTCCCGATATTACCCTTTGTTGAAAAGTCTCAATAGCCCTTTGGTCTTCTGAGACTGTATCTTTGATAT
TCTTGGAGTAGACGAGAGTGTCGTGCTCCACCATGTTGGCAAGCTGCTCTAGCCAATACGCAAACCGCCT
CTCCCCGCGCGTTGGCCGATTCATTAATGCAGCTGGCACGACAGGTTTCCCGACTGGAAAGCGGGCAGTG
AGCGCAACGCAATTAATGTGAGTTAGCTCACTCATTAGGCACCCCAGGCTTTACACTTTATGCTTCCGGC
TCGTATGTTGTGTGGAATTGTGAGCGGATAACAATTTCACACAGGAAACAGCTATGACATGATTACGAAT
TCGAGCTCGGTACCCGGGGATCGGCGCGCCGGAGCTGCAGTGCAGCGTGACCCGGTCGTGCCCCTCTCTT
GAGATAAGGTGAGCATTGCATGTCTAAGTTATAAAAAATTACCACATATTTTTTTTGTCACACTTGTTTG
AAGTGCAGTTTATCTATCTTTATACATATATTTAAACTTTACTCTACGAATAATATAATCTATAGTACTA
CAATAATATCAGTGTTTTAGAGAATCATATAAATGAACAGTTAGACATGGTCTAAAGGACAATTGAGTAT
TTTGACAACAGGACTCTACAGTTTTATCTTTTTAGTGTGCATGTGTTCTCCTTTTTTTTTGCAAATAGCT
TCACCTATATAATACTTCATCCATTTTATTAGTACATCCATTTAGGGTTTAGGGTTAATGGTTTTTATAG
ACTAATTTTTTTAGTACATCTATTTTATTCTATTTTAGCCTCTAAATTAAGAAAACTAAAACTCTATTTT
AGTTTTTTTATTTAATAATTTAGATATAAAATAGAATAAAATAAAGTGACTAAAAATTAAACAAATACCC
TTTAAGAAATTAAAAAAACTAAGGAAACATTTTTCTTGTTTCGAGTAGATAATGCCAGCCTGTTAAACGC
CGTCGACGAGTCTAACGGACACCAACCAGCGAACCAGCAGCGTCGCGTCGGGCCAAGCGAAGCAGACGGC
ACGGCATCTCTGTCGCTGCCTCTGGACCCCTCTCGAGAGTTCCGCTCCACCGTTGGACTTGCTCCGCTGT
CGGCATCCAGAAATTGCGTGGCGGAGCGGCAGACGTGAGCCGGCACGGCAGGCGGCCTCCTCCTCCTCTC
ACGGCACCGGCAGCTACGGGGGATTCCTTTCCCACCGCTCCTTCGCTTTCCCTTCCTCGCCCGCCGTAAT
AAATAGACACCCCCTCCACACCCTCTTTCCCCAACCTCGTGTTGTTCGGAGCGCACACACACACAACCAG
AACTCCCCCAAATCCACCCGTCGGCACCTCCGCTTCAAGGTACGCCGCTCGTCCTCCCCCCCCCCCCTCT
CTACCTTCTCAAGATCGGCGTTCCGGTCCATGGTTAGGGCCCGGTAGTTCTACTTCTGTTCATGTTTGTG
TTAGATCCGTGTTTGTGTTAGATCCGTGCTACTAGCGTTCGTACACGGATGCGACCTGTACGTCAGACAC
GTTCTGATTGCTAACTTGCCAGTGTTTCTCTTTGGGGAATCCTGGGATGGCTCTAGCCGTTCCGCAGACG
GGATCGATTTCATGATTTTTTTTGTTTCGTTGCATAGGGTTTGGTTTGCCCTTTTCCTTTATTTCAATAT
ATGCCGTGCACTTGTTTGTCGGGTCATCTTTTCATGCTTTTTTTTGTCTTGGTTGTGATGATGTGGTCTG
GTTGGGCGGTCGTTCAAGATCGGAGTAGAATTAATTCTGTTTCAAACTACCTGGTGGATTTATTAATTTT
GGATCTGTATGTGTGTGCCATACATATTCATAGTTACGAATTGAAGATGATGGATGGAAATATCGATCTA
GGATAGGTATACATGTTGATGCGGGTTTTACTGATGCATATACAGAGATGCTTTTTGTTCGCTTGGTTGT
GATGATGTGGTGTGGTTGGGCGGTCGTTCATTCGTTCAAGATCGGAGTAGAATACTGTTTCAAACTACCT
GGTGTATTTATTAATTTTGGAACTGTATGTGTGTGTCATACATCTTCATAGTTACGAGTTTAAGATGGAT
GGAAATATCGATCTAGGATAGGTATACATGTTGATGTGGGTTTTACTGATGCATATACATGATGGCATAT
GCAGCATCTATTCATATGCTCTAACCTTGAGTACCTATCTATTATAATAAACAAGTATGTTTTATAATTA
TTTTGATCTTGATATACTTGGATGATGGCATATGCAGCAGCTATATGTGGATTTTTTTAGCCCTGCCTTC
ATACGCTATTTATTTGCTTGGTACTGTTTCTTTTGTCGATGCTCACCCTGTTGTTTGGTGTTACTTCTGC
AGCCTGCAGGAATGAACCATGATCAAGAATTTGATCCTCCCAAGGTGTACCCGCCCGTTCCAGCCGAGAA
AAGGAAGCCGATCCGAGTTCTTAGTTTATTCGACGGCATCGCCACCGGGCTGCTGGTATTGAAGGATCTC
GGCATTCAAGTTGACAGGTACATAGCATCTGAGGTCTGTGAAGATTCAATAACTGTCGGCATGGTTCGTC
ATCAGGGCAAGATTATGTACGTGGGAGATGTTAGAAGTGTAACGCAGAAGCATATCCAGGAGTGGGGCCC
TTTTGATCTGGTAATCGGTGGTTCACCTTGCAACGACTTGTCCATTGTGAACCCGGCGCGGAAGGGCCTC
TATGAGGGGACCGGCCGGCTCTTCTTCGAGTTCTACAGACTGCTCCACGACGCTCGTCCAAAAGAGGGTG
ACGACCGCCCTTTCTTTTGGCTCTTTGAGAATGTCGTCGCCATGGGGGTAAGCGACAAACGCGACATTAG
CAGATTTCTTGAATCCAACCCTGTGATGATCGACGCCAAGGAGGTGTCAGCGGCGCACAGAGCACGGTAC
TTCTGGGGTAATTTGCCTGGGATGAACAGGCCTCTTGCATCGACCGTCAATGATAAACTGGAGCTGCAGG
AGTGCCTTGAGCATGGAAGAATTGCTAAGTTCTCGAAAGTTCGCACCATCACCACAAGATCCAATTCCAT
CAAGCAGGGGAAGGACCAGCATTTCCCGGTCTTTATGAATGAAAAGGAGGACATACTATGGTGCACTGAG
ATGGAGCGGGTGTTTGGCTTCCCCGTGCACTACACCGATGTGTCCAACATGAGCCGGCTCGCCCGGCAGA
GGCTGCTGGGACGATCATGGTCCGTGCCGGTGATTAGGCACCTTTTTGCACCATTGAAAGAATATTTTGC
TTGTGTCTCGTCTGGCAATTCAAATGCCAACTCTAGGGGACCGTCTTTCTCATCAGGCCTGGTCCCCCTC
TCTCTGCGCGGCAGCCACATGGGGCCCATGGAAATATACAAGACGGTGTCGGCGTGGAAGAGGCAACCAG
TGAGGGTCTTGAGTCTGTTCCGCAACATTGATAAGGTCCTGAAATCTTTGGGGTTCTTGGAATCTGGATC
GGGATCAGGTGGTGGCACCCTCAAATATGTGGAGGATGTGACAAATGTTGTTCGAAGAGATGTTGAGAAG
TGGGGACCATTTGACCTCGTCTATGGTAGTACACAGCCCCTTGGGTCATCTTGTGATCGCTGCCCAGGGT
GGTACATGTTCCAGTTCCACCGCATACTACAATATGCTCTGCCGCGTCAAGAGTCTCAAAGGCCATTTTT
CTGGATCTTCATGGATAATCTTTTATTGACTGAAGATGATCAGGAAACAACTACTCGCTTCCTCCAAACA
GAAGCAGTCACACTCCAAGATGTACGCGGGAGGGACTACCAGAATGCTATGAGGGTGTGGTCGAACATCC
CAGGACTGAAATCCAAGCATGCTCCGCTCACCCCAAAGGAAGAGGAGTACCTACAAGCACAGGTGCGGTC
AAGGAGCAAGCTCGACGCGCCCAAAGTTGATCTTTTAGTGAAGAACTGCCTCCTACCCTTAAGAGAGTAT
TTCAAGTATTTTTCTCAGAACAGCCTGCCCTTGGGTGGCCCGTCCAGCGGCGCCCCTCCTCCATCAGGTG
GGAGCCCTGCCGGCAGCCCTACTTCCACAGAGGAGGGAACGTCCGAGAGCGCGACGCCGGAGTCAGGACC
AGGCACCTCCACAGAACCATCTGAGGGCTCGGCGCCGGGCAGCCCAGCTGGTTCGCCGACTTCCACTGAA
GAAGGTACGAGTACCGAACCTTCAGAAGGCTCCGCCCCCGGCACGTCGACGGAGCCGAGTGAGGGTTCGA
TGGCTCCGAAGAAGAAGAGGAAGGTTGGCATCCACGGGGTGCCAGCTGCTCCTAAACCGGCTGTCGAAAG
CGAATTCTCTAAAGTGTTGAAAAAGCACTTCCCTGGCGAGAGATTCAGATCATCCTACATGAAAAGAGGG
GGGAAGATTCTGGCGGCTCAAGGAGAGGAAGCCGTCGTGGCATATCTCCAGGGCAAATCCGAGGAGGAAC
CACCGAACTTTCAACCTCCAGCAAAGTGCCATGTGGTCACGAAGTCCCGGGATTTTGCGGAGTGGCCAAT
CATGAAGGCAAGTGAAGCCATACAGCGCTATATCTACGCCCTTAGCACTACTGAAAGAGCGGCGTGTAAG
CCTGGAAAATCCTCTGAGTCGCACGCGGCATGGTTTGCTGCTACAGGGGTGTCTAATCATGGATATAGCC
ATGTTCAGGGTCTTAACCTGATCTTTGACCATACACTGGGACGCTACGATGGGGTGTTGAAGAAGGTTCA
ACTGAGGAATGAAAAAGCAAGAGCGCGCCTTGAGAGCATCAACGCGAGCCGCGCTGACGAAGGACTCCCG
GAAATCAAGGCAGAAGAAGAAGAAGTTGCAACGAATGAGACGGGACACTTGCTGCAGCCACCCGGAATAA
ACCCTTCCTTTTATGTTTATCAGACTATCAGCCCTCAGGCTTATCGCCCCCGCGATGAGATCGTCCTTCC
GCCTGAGTACGCTGGCTACGTTAGGGACCCAAACGCGCCTATACCGTTGGGCGTCGTTAGGAATAGATGC
GATATACAGAAAGGCTGCCCAGGGTATATACCCGAGTGGCAGCGCGAGGCTGGGACTGCGATATCACCTA
AAACCGGCAAAGCCGTTACGGTGCCGGGATTGAGTCCTAAAAAAAATAAGAGAATGAGGAGGTATTGGCG
GTCAGAGAAGGAGAAGGCCCAAGATGCACTCCTTGTCACCGTGAGGATAGGCACGGATTGGGTCGTCATT
GACGTTAGAGGGCTTTTGAGGAACGCACGGTGGAGGACTATTGCGCCGAAGGACATTAGTCTGAACGCGC
TTCTCGATCTGTTCACTGGCGACCCAGTTATTGATGTGAGGCGGAACATAGTCACCTTTACTTATACTCT
GGACGCATGCGGAACATACGCTCGCAAGTGGACCCTGAAAGGAAAGCAGACTAAGGCCACACTGGATAAG
TTGACAGCCACGCAGACAGTCGCTTTGGTGGCCATAGACCTTGGGCAAACCAACCCAATTAGTGCCGGGA
TCAGCAGGGTTACTCAGGAGAATGGTGCACTTCAGTGCGAGCCTCTCGATCGCTTTACACTCCCCGATGA
TCTTCTTAAAGACATCAGTGCCTACAGAATCGCCTGGGACCGGAACGAGGAGGAACTCCGCGCTCGCAGT
GTTGAAGCCTTGCCAGAAGCACAGCAGGCTGAGGTTAGGGCACTGGATGGCGTTTCTAAAGAGACTGCCA
GAACTCAATTGTGTGCTGATTTTGGGCTTGATCCTAAGAGACTCCCTTGGGATAAAATGTCGTCGAATAC
TACCTTCATCTCCGAGGCCCTGCTTAGTAACAGCGTTAGTCGCGACCAAGTCTTTTTCACACCCGCCCCG
AAAAAAGGCGCGAAAAAGAAAGCTCCGGTGGAAGTTATGAGGAAAGACCGCACATGGGCACGCGCTTACA
AACCGAGACTGTCAGTTGAAGCGCAGAAATTGAAGAACGAAGCACTTTGGGCCTTGAAGCGGACATCTCC
AGAGTATCTTAAACTCTCCAGGAGAAAGGAAGAACTCTGTAGAAGGTCGATTAATTACGTTATAGAGAAG
ACACGCCGGAGGACTCAGTGTCAAATTGTTATTCCGGTCATCGAAGACCTCAATGTTCGCTTCTTTCATG
GTTCTGGAAAGCGGTTGCCCGGATGGGACAATTTCTTTACAGCTAAAAAAGAAAACCGCTGGTTCATACA
AGGATTGCACAAGGCCTTTAGTGATCTCCGGACGCATCGCTCCTTTTATGTCTTCGAGGTGAGGCCGGAA
AGAACGTCCATCACATGCCCAAAGTGTGGACATTGTGAAGTCGGGAACCGGGACGGTGAGGCCTTTCAAT
GCCTTTCGTGCGGGAAGACCTGTAATGCGGATCTTGATGTGGCTACGCATAATCTCACTCAGGTGGCTCT
CACAGGCAAAACAATGCCGAAGAGAGAGGAACCTAGGGATGCACAAGGGACGGCCCCGGCCAGAAAAACG
AAGAAGGCTAGCAAGTCCAAGGCGCCGCCGGCGGAGAGGGAGGATCAGACTCCAGCCCAGGAACCATCCC
AAACAAGTAAGCGGCCAGCGGCGACGAAGAAGGCGGGGCAGGCGAAGAAGAAGAAGGCAGGATCGATGGA
TGCCAAGAGCCTGACAGCGTGGTCACGCACCCTCGTCACATTCAAGGACGTGTTCGTCGATTTCACCCGG
GAGGAGTGGAAGCTCCTGGACACAGCCCAGCAGATCGTGTACAGGAATGTCATGCTGGAGAACTACAAGA
ATCTCGTGTCCCTGGGCTACCAGCTCACCAAGCCGGATGTCATTCTCCGCCTGGAGAAGGGCGAGGAGCC
ATCCGGCGGCAGCCCAAAGAAGAAGCGGAAGGTGTCTGGAGGTTCTCCTAAGAAAAAGAGAAAAGTGTCC
GGCGGCTCCCCGAAGAAGAAGCGCAAGGTGTGAGCTTCTCGAGTATATGAAGATGAAGATGAAATATTTG
GTGTGTCAAATAAAAAGCTTGTGTGCTTAAGTTTGTGTTTTTTTCTTGGCTTGTTGTGTTATGAATTTGT
GGCTTTTTCTAATATTAAATGAATGTAAGATCACATTATAATGAATAAACAAATGTTTCTATAATCCATT
GTGAATGTTTTGTTGGATCTCTTCTGCAGCATATAACTACTGTATGTGCTATGGTATGGACTATGGAATA
TGATTAAAGATAAGCGCTGAGCTCGGACGGCGCGCCCACATCAGTCTCTGCACAAAGTGCATCCTGGGCT
GCTTCAATTATAAAGCCCCATTCACCACATTTGCTAGATAGTCGAAAAGCACCATCAATATTGAGCTTCA
GGTATTTTTGGTTGTGTTGTGGTTGGATTGATTCTAATATATACCAAATCAATATAATTCACTACCAAAA
TATACCATAGCCATCACAACTTTATTAATTTTGGTAGCTTAAGATGGTATATATAATAACCAATTAACAA
CTGATTCTAATTTTACTACGGCCCAGTATCTACCAATACAAAACAACGAGTATGTTTTCTTCCGTCGTAA
TCGTACACAGTACAAAAAAACCTGGCCAGCCTTTCTTGGGCTGGGGCTCTCTTTCGAAAGGTCACAAAAC
GTACACGGCAGTAACGCCGCTTCGCTGCGTGTTAACGGCCACCAACCCCGCCGTGAGCAAACGGCATCAG
CTTTCCACCTCCTCGATATCTCCGCGGCGCCGTCTGGACCCGCCCCCTTTCCGTTCCTTTCTTTCCTTCT
CGCGTTTGCGTGGTGGGGACGGACTCCCCAAACCGCCTCTCCCTCTCTTTATTTGTCTATATTCTCACTG
GGCCCCACCCACCGCACCCCTGGGCCCACTCACGAGTCCCCCCCTCCCCACCTATAAATACCCCACCCCC
TCCTCGCCTCTTCCTCCATCAATCGAATCCCCAAAATCGCAGAGAAAAAAAAATCTCCCCTCGAAGCGAA
GCGTCGAATCGCCTTCTCAAGGTATGCGATTTTCTGATCCTCTCCGTTCCTCGCGTTTGATTTGATTTCC
CGGCCTGTTCGTGATTGTGAGATGTTGTTGTTAGTCTCCGTTTTGCGATCTGTGGTAGATTTGAACAGGG
TTAGATGGGGTTCGCGTGGTATGCTGGATCTGTGATTATGAGCGATGCTGTTCGTGGTCCAAGTATTTAT
TGGTTCGGATCTAGAAGTAGAACTGTGCTAGGGTTGTGATTTGTTCCGATCTGTTCAATCAGTAGGATTT
AGTCTCTGTTTTTCTCGTTGATCCAAGTAGCAGCTTCAGGTATATTTTGCTTAGGTTGTTTTTGATTCAG
TCCCTCTAGTTGCATAGATTCTACTCTGTTCATGTTTAATCTAAGGGCTGCGTCTTGTTGATTAGTGATT
ACATAGCATAGCTTTCAGGATATTTTACTTGCTTATGCCTATCTTATCAACTGTTGCACCTGTAAATTCT
AGCCTATGTTAATTAACCTGCCTTATGTGCTCTCGGGATAGTGCTAGTAGTTATTGAATCAGTTTGCCGA
TGGAATTCTAGTAGTTCATAGACCTGCAGATTATTTTTGTGAACTCGAGCACGGTGCGACTCTCTATTTT
GTTAGGTCACTGTTGGTGTTGATAGGTACACTGATGTTATTGTGGTTTAGATCGTGTATCTAACATATTG
GAATAATTTGATTGACTGATTTCTGCTGTACTTGCTTGGTATTGTTATAATTTCATGTTCATAGTTGCTG
ACCATGCTTCGGTAATTGTGTGTGCAGCCTGCAGGTCGTTGCTGATGAGTCCGTGAGGACGAAACGAGTA
AGCTCGTCCAACGATTGCCCCTCACGAGGGGACGGAGACCGGGCGTGTCAATAATATCACTCTGTACATC
CACAAACAGACGATAACGGCTCTCTCTTTTATAGGTGTAAACCTTAAACTGCATTTCACCAGCCCCTGTT
CTCGTCAGCAAAAGAGCCGTTCATTTCAATAAACCGGGCGACCTCAGCCATCCCTTCCTGATTTTCCGCT
TTCCAGCGTTCGGCACGCAGACGACGGGCTTCATTCTGCATGGTTGTGCTTACCAGACCGGAGATATTGA
CATCATATATGCCTTGAGCAACTGATAGCTGTCGCTGTCAACTGTCACTGTAATACGCTGCTTCATAGCA
TACCTCTTTTTGACATACTTCGGGTATACATATCAGTATATATTCTTATACCGCAAAAATCAGCGCGCAA
ATACGCATACTGTTATCTGGCTTGGTCTCAGGCCGGCATGGTCCCAGCCTCCTCGCTGGCGCCGGCTGGG
CAACATGCTTCGGCATGGCGAATGGGACACTCGAGTCCTAGACTTGTCCATCTTCTGGATTGGCCAAGTT
AATTAATGTATGAAATAAAAGGATGCACACATAGTGACATGCTAATCACTATAATGTGGGCATCAAAGTT
GTGTGTTATGTGTAATTACTAATTATCTGAATAAGAGAAAGAGATCATCCATATTTCTTATCCTAAATGA
ATGTCACGTGTCTTTATAATTCTTTGATGAACCAGATGCATTTTATTAACCAATTCCATATACATATAAA
TATTAATCATATATAATTAATATCAATTGGGTTAGCAAAACAAATCTAGTCTAGGTGTGTTTTGCGAGCT
CCCGGGGCGCGCCGATATCGAGCTCAGTGTGGCACTGGCCGTCGTTTTACAACGTCGTGACTGGGAAAAC
CCTGGCGTTACCCAACTTAATCGCCTTGCAGCACATCCCCCTTTCGCCAGCTGGCGTAATAGCGAAGAGG
CCCGCACCGATCGCCCTTCCCAACAGTTGCGCAGCCTGAATGGCGAATGCTAGAGCAGCTTGAGCTTGGA
TCAGATTGTCGTTTCCCGCCTTCAGTTTAAACTATCAGTGTTTGACAGGATATATTGGCGGGTAAACCTA
AGAGAAAAGAGCGTTTATTAGAATAATCGGATATTTAAAAGGGCGTGAAAAGGTTTATCCGTTCGTCCAT
TTGTATGTGCATGCCAACCACAGGGTTCCCCTCGGGATCAAAGTACTTTGATCCAACCCCTCCGCTGCTA
TAGTGCAGTCGGCTTCTGACGTTCAGTGCAGCCGTCTTCTGAAAACGACATGTCGCACAAGTCCTAAGTT
ACGCGACAGGCTGCCGCCCTGCCCTTTTCCTGGCGTTTTCTTGTCGCGTGTTTTAGTCGCATAAAGTAGA
ATACTTGCGACTAGAACCGGAGACATTACGCCATGAACAAGAGCGCCGCCGCTGGCCTGCTGGGCTATGC
CCGCGTCAGCACCGACGACCAGGACTTGACCAACCAACGGGCCGAACTGCACGCGGCCGGCTGCACCAAG
CTGTTTTCCGAGAAGATCACCGGCACCAGGCGCGACCGCCCGGAGCTGGCCAGGATGCTTGACCACCTAC
GCCCTGGCGACGTTGTGACAGTGACCAGGCTAGACCGCCTGGCCCGCAGCACCCGCGACCTACTGGACAT
TGCCGAGCGCATCCAGGAGGCCGGCGCGGGCCTGCGTAGCCTGGCAGAGCCGTGGGCCGACACCACCACG
CCGGCCGGCCGCATGGTGTTGACCGTGTTCGCCGGCATTGCCGAGTTCGAGCGTTCCCTAATCATCGACC
GCACCCGGAGCGGGCGCGAGGCCGCCAAGGCCCGAGGCGTGAAGTTTGGCCCCCGCCCTACCCTCACCCC
GGCACAGATCGCGCACGCCCGCGAGCTGATCGACCAGGAAGGCCGCACCGTGAAAGAGGCGGCTGCACTG
CTTGGCGTGCATCGCTCGACCCTGTACCGCGCACTTGAGCGCAGCGAGGAAGTGACGCCCACCGAGGCCA
GGCGGCGCGGTGCCTTCCGTGAGGACGCATTGACCGAGGCCGACGCCCTGGCGGCCGCCGAGAATGAACG
CCAAGAGGAACAAGCATGAAACCGCACCAGGACGGCCAGGACGAACCGTTTTTCATTACCGAAGAGATCG
AGGCGGAGATGATCGCGGCCGGGTACGTGTTCGAGCCGCCCGCGCACGGCTCAACCGTGCGGCTGCATGA
AATCCTGGCCGGTTTGTCTGATGCCAAGCTGGCGGCCTGGCCGGCCAGCTTGGCCGCTGAAGAAACCGAG
CGCCGCCGTCTAAAAAGGTGATGTGTATTTGAGTAAAACAGCTTGCGTCATGCGGTCGCTGCGTATATGA
TGCGATGAGTAAATAAACAAATACGCAAGGGGAACGCATGAAGGTTATCGCTGTACTTAACCAGAAAGGC
GGGTCAGGCAAGACGACCATCGCAACCCATCTAGCCCGCGCCCTGCAACTCGCCGGGGCCGATGTTCTGT
TAGTCGATTCCGATCCCCAGGGCAGTGCCCGCGATTGGGCGGCCGTGCGGGAAGATCAACCGCTAACCGT
TGTCGGCATCGACCGCCCGACGATTGACCGCGACGTGAAGGCCATCGGCCGGCGCGACTTCGTAGTGATC
GACGGAGCGCCCCAGGCGGCGGACTTGGCTGTGTCCGCGATCAAGGCAGCCGACTTCGTGCTGATTCCGG
TGCAGCCAAGCCCTTACGACATATGGGCCACCGCCGACCTGGTGGAGCTGGTTAAGCAGCGCATTGAGGT
CACGGATGGAAGGCTACAAGCGGCCTTTGTCGTGTCGCGGGCGATCAAAGGCACGCGCATCGGCGGTGAG
GTTGCCGAGGCGCTGGCCGGGTACGAGCTGCCCATTCTTGAGTCCCGTATCACGCAGCGCGTGAGCTACC
CAGGCACTGCCGCCGCCGGCACAACCGTTCTTGAATCAGAACCCGAGGGCGACGCTGCCCGCGAGGTCCA
GGCGCTGGCCGCTGAAATTAAATCAAAACTCATTTGAGTTAATGAGGTAAAGAGAAAATGAGCAAAAGCA
CAAACACGCTAAGTGCCGGCCGTCCGAGCGCACGCAGCAGCAAGGCTGCAACGTTGGCCAGCCTGGCAGA
CACGCCAGCCATGAAGCGGGTCAACTTTCAGTTGCCGGCGGAGGATCACACCAAGCTGAAGATGTACGCG
GTACGCCAAGGCAAGACCATTACCGAGCTGCTATCTGAATACATCGCGCAGCTACCAGAGTAAATGAGCA
AATGAATAAATGAGTAGATGAATTTTAGCGGCTAAAGGAGGCGGCATGGAAAATCAAGAACAACCAGGCA
CCGACGCCGTGGAATGCCCCATGTGTGGAGGAACGGGCGGTTGGCCAGGCGTAAGCGGCTGGGTTGCCTG
CCGGCCCTGCAATGGCACTGGAACCCCCAAGCCCGAGGAATCGGCGTGAGCGGTCGCAAACCATCCGGCC
CGGTACAAATCGGCGCGGCGCTGGGTGATGACCTGGTGGAGAAGTTGAAGGCCGCGCAGGCCGCCCAGCG
GCAACGCATCGAGGCAGAAGCACGCCCCGGTGAATCGTGGCAAGCGGCCGCTGATCGAATCCGCAAAGAA
TCCCGGCAACCGCCGGCAGCCGGTGCGCCGTCGATTAGGAAGCCGCCCAAGGGCGACGAGCAACCAGATT
TTTTCGTTCCGATGCTCTATGACGTGGGCACCCGCGATAGTCGCAGCATCATGGACGTGGCCGTTTTCCG
TCTGTCGAAGCGTGACCGACGAGCTGGCGAGGTGATCCGCTACGAGCTTCCAGACGGGCACGTAGAGGTT
TCCGCAGGGCCGGCCGGCATGGCCAGTGTGTGGGATTACGACCTGGTACTGATGGCGGTTTCCCATCTAA
CCGAATCCATGAACCGATACCGGGAAGGGAAGGGAGACAAGCCCGGCCGCGTGTTCCGTCCACACGTTGC
GGACGTACTCAAGTTCTGCCGGCGAGCCGATGGCGGAAAGCAGAAAGACGACCTGGTAGAAACCTGCATT
CGGTTAAACACCACGCACGTTGCCATGCAGCGTACGAAGAAGGCCAAGAACGGCCGCCTGGTGACGGTAT
CCGAGGGTGAAGCCTTGATTAGCCGCTACAAGATCGTAAAGAGCGAAACCGGGCGGCCGGAGTACATCGA
GATCGAGCTAGCTGATTGGATGTACCGCGAGATCACAGAAGGCAAGAACCCGGACGTGCTGACGGTTCAC
CCCGATTACTTTTTGATCGATCCCGGCATCGGCCGTTTTCTCTACCGCCTGGCACGCCGCGCCGCAGGCA
AGGCAGAAGCCAGATGGTTGTTCAAGACGATCTACGAACGCAGTGGCAGCGCCGGAGAGTTCAAGAAGTT
CTGTTTCACCGTGCGCAAGCTGATCGGGTCAAATGACCTGCCGGAGTACGATTTGAAGGAGGAGGCGGGG
CAGGCTGGCCCGATCCTAGTCATGCGCTACCGCAACCTGATCGAGGGCGAAGCATCCGCCGGTTCCTAAT
GTACGGAGCAGATGCTAGGGCAAATTGCCCTAGCAGGGGAAAAAGGTCGAAAAGGCCTCTTTCCTGTGGA
TAGCACGTACATTGGGAACCCAAAGCCGTACATTGGGAACCGGAACCCGTACATTGGGAACCCAAAGCCG
TACATTGGGAACCGGTCACACATGTAAGTGACTGATATAAAAGAGAAAAAAGGCGATTTTTCCGCCTAAA
ACTCTTTAAAACTTATTAAAACTCTTAAAACCCGCCTGGCCTGTGCATAACTGTCTGGCCAGCGCACAGC
CCAAGAGCTGCAAAAAGCGCCTACCCTTCGGTCGCTGCGCTCCCTACGCCCCGCCGCTTCGCGTCGGCCT
ATCGCGGCCGCTGGCCGCTCAAAAATGGCTGGCCTACGGCCAGGCAATCTACCAGGGCGCGGACAAGCCG
CGCCGTCGCCACTCGACCGCCGGCGCCCACATCAAGGCACCCTGCCTCGCGCGTTTCGGTGATGACGGTG
AAAACCTCTGACACATGCAGCTCCCGGAAACGGTCACAGCTTGTCTGTAAGCGGATGCCGGGAGCAGACA
AGCCCGTCAGGGCGCGTCAGCGGGTGTTGGCGGGTGTCGGGGCGCAGCCATGACCCAGTCACGTAGCGAT
AGCGGAGTGTATACTGGCTTAACTATGCGGCATCAGAGCAGATTGTACTGAGAGTGCACCATATGCGGTG
TGAAATACCGCACAGATGCGTAAGGAGAAAATACCGCATCAGGCCCTCTTCCGCTTCCTCGCTCACTGAC
TCGCTGCGCTCGGTCGTTCGGCTGCGGCGAGCGGTATCAGCTCACTCAAAGGCGGTAATACGGTTATCCA
CAGAATCAGGGGATAACGCAGGAAAGAACATGTGAGCAAAAGGCCAGCAAAAGGCCAGGAACCGTAAAAA
GGCCGCGTTGCTGGCGTTTTTCCATAGGCTCCGCCCCCCTGACGAGCATCACAAAAATCGACGCTCAAGT
CAGAGGTGGCGAAACCCGACAGGACTATAAAGATACCAGGCGTTTCCCCCTGGAAGCTCCCTCGTGCGCT
CTCCTGTTCCGACCCTGCCGCTTACCGGATACCTGTCCGCCTTTCTCCCTTCGGGAAGCGTGGCGCTTTC
TCATAGCTCACGCTGTAGGTATCTCAGTTCGGTGTAGGTCGTTCGCTCCAAGCTGGGCTGTGTGCACGAA
CCCCCCGTTCAGCCCGACCGCTGCGCCTTATCCGGTAACTATCGTCTTGAGTCCAACCCGGTAAGACACG
ACTTATCGCCACTGGCAGCAGCCACTGGTAACAGGATTAGCAGAGCGAGGTAT
